Addgene plasmid #16511: pCMV-Neo-Bam APC 1-2644
Depositing lab: Bert Vogelstein. Depositing organization: Johns Hopkins University and School of Medicine. Publication: Activation of beta-catenin-Tcf signaling in colon cancer by mutations in beta-catenin or APC. Morin PJ, Sparks AB, Korinek V, Barker N, Clevers H, Vogelstein B, Kinzler KW. Science. 1997 Mar 21. 275(5307):1787-90. 10.1126/science.275.5307.1787 PubMed 9065402.
Backbone
  Vector backbone: pCMV-Neo-Bam
  Backbone manufacturer: Vogelstein Lab
  Backbone size w/o insert (bp): 6600
  Vector type: Mammalian Expression
  Selectable markers: Neomycin (select with G418)
Growth in bacteria
  Bacterial resistance: Ampicillin, 100 μg/mL
  Growth temperature: 37°C
  Growth strain: DH5alpha
  Copy number: Low Copy
Gene/Insert
  Gene/Insert name: APC
  Species: H. sapiens (human)
  Insert size (bp): 9000
  Mutation: Codon 2644 truncation
  Entrez Gene: APC (a.k.a. BTPS2, DESMD, DP2, DP2.5, DP3, GS, PPP1R46)
  Cloning method: Restriction Enzyme; 5′ cloning site BamHI (not destroyed); 3′ cloning site BamHI (not destroyed)
  Sequencing primers: 5′ n/a
Terms and licenses: Academic/Nonprofit Terms; Industry Terms: Not Available to Industry
Depositor comments: This truncation was created using site-directed mutagenesis.
How to cite: pCMV-Neo-Bam APC 1-2644 was a gift from Bert Vogelstein (Addgene plasmid # 16511 ; http://n2t.net/addgene:16511 ; RRID:Addgene_16511)
