[The description below was written by a language model from this plasmid's Addgene catalogue record and pLannotate feature annotations shown in this document.]
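Description:
pCMV-Neo-Bam APC 1-2644 is a mammalian expression plasmid built on the pCMV-Neo-Bam backbone (about 6.6 kb) and carrying a human APC cDNA insert of roughly 9 kb cloned into the BamHI site, which is retained on both sides. The sequenced construct totals about 15.5 kb. It is propagated in E. coli through a ColE1/pMB1-type origin with ampicillin selection (AmpR under its own bla promoter). The origin is annotated as a high-copy type, but the catalogue lists the plasmid as low copy. Scattered fragments of lac, rop, bom and Tn5-derived sequences (tnpA, ble) in the feature table appear to be remnants of the backbone's construction rather than functional parts.

The APC open reading frame is driven by the human cytomegalovirus immediate-early enhancer and promoter, followed by a rabbit β-globin intron upstream of the coding sequence, which typically improves expression. A rabbit β-globin polyadenylation signal lies downstream. APC is a tumour suppressor that promotes β-catenin degradation and negatively regulates Wnt signalling. Here a truncation at codon 2644 was introduced by site-directed mutagenesis, so the cDNA downstream of that point is still physically present. This fits the annotation, which splits APC into two adjoining fragments with a break at the position expected for that codon. The encoded protein therefore lacks the extreme C-terminus. No epitope tag or reporter is annotated. A separate cassette with the HSV thymidine kinase promoter, neo and the HSV TK poly(A) signal permits G418 selection of stable transfectants. The associated publication concerns β-catenin–Tcf signalling in colon cancer, consistent with use of this truncation to map which APC regions are needed to restrain that pathway.
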