Features (pLannotate 1.2.2; 23 found; start..end, strand, type, name):
     69..116     +  polyA_signal   HSV TK poly(A) signal: herpes simplex virus thymidine kinase polyadenylation signal (Cole and Stacy, 1985)
    409..788     +  enhancer       CMV enhancer: human cytomegalovirus immediate early enhancer
    789..992     +  promoter       CMV promoter: human cytomegalovirus (CMV) immediate early promoter
   1104..1676    +  intron         β-globin intron: intron from rabbit β-globin gene
   1782..9713    +  CDS            APC (fragment): APC_HUMAN - Also known as DP2.5. Experimental evidence at protein level: Swiss-Prot protein existence level 1. Tumor suppressor. Promotes rapid degradation of CTNNB1 and participates in Wnt signaling as a negative regulator. APC activity is correlated with its phosphorylation state. Activates the GEF activity of SPATA13 and ARHGEF4. Plays a role in hepatocyte growth factor (HGF)- induced cell migration. Required for MMP9 up-regulation via the JNK signaling pathway in colorectal tumor cells. Acts as a mediator of ERBB2-dependent stabilization of microtubules at the cell cortex. It is required f
   9713..10306   +  CDS            APC (fragment): APC_HUMAN - Also known as DP2.5. Experimental evidence at protein level: Swiss-Prot protein existence level 1. Tumor suppressor. Promotes rapid degradation of CTNNB1 and participates in Wnt signaling as a negative regulator. APC activity is correlated with its phosphorylation state. Activates the GEF activity of SPATA13 and ARHGEF4. Plays a role in hepatocyte growth factor (HGF)- induced cell migration. Required for MMP9 up-regulation via the JNK signaling pathway in colorectal tumor cells. Acts as a mediator of ERBB2-dependent stabilization of microtubules at the cell cortex. It is required f
  10734..10757   -  misc_feature   MCS (fragment): pBluescript multiple cloning site
  10764..10841   +  CDS            HBB (fragment): HBB_PONPY - Experimental evidence at transcript level: Swiss-Prot protein existence level 2. Involved in oxygen transport from the lung to the various peripheral tissues. From Pongo pygmaeus (Bornean orangutan).
  10912..10967   +  polyA_signal   β-globin poly(A) signal: rabbit β-globin polyadenylation signal (Gil and Proudfoot, 1987)
  11347..11369   -  protein_bind   lac operator (fragment): The lac repressor binds to the lac operator to inhibit transcription in E. coli. This inhibition can be relieved by adding lactose or isopropyl-β-D-thiogalactopyranoside (IPTG). lac repressor encoded by lacI
  11373..11403   -  promoter       lac promoter: promoter for the E. coli lac operon
  11418..11439   -  protein_bind   CAP binding site: CAP binding activates transcription in the presence of cAMP. E. coli catabolite activator protein
  11452..11544   -  CDS            lacI (fragment): lac repressor; lacI; The lac repressor binds to the lac operator to inhibit transcription in E. coli. This inhibition can be relieved by adding lactose or isopropyl-β-D-thiogalactopyranoside (IPTG).
  11727..12315   -  rep_origin     ori: high-copy-number ColE1/pMB1/pBR322/pUC origin of replication
  12486..13346   -  CDS            AmpR: β-lactamase; bla; confers resistance to ampicillin, carbenicillin, and related antibiotics
  13347..13451   -  promoter       AmpR promoter: bla
  13546..13581   +  CDS            rop (fragment): Rop protein, which maintains plasmids at low copy number; rop
  13683..13782   +  misc_feature   bom (fragment): basis of mobility region from pBR322
  13788..13942   -  CDS            lacZα (fragment): LacZα fragment of β-galactosidase; lacZ fragment
  13946..14269   +  CDS            tnpA (fragment): TN5P_ECOLX - Also known as tnp. Experimental evidence at protein level: Swiss-Prot protein existence level 1. Mediates transposition of transposon Tn5 by a 'cut and paste' mechanism. First, the monomeric transposase binds the 19 bp inverted DNA repeats flanking the transposon. Then, dimerization of the DNA- bound transposase creates a synaptic DNA complex. After nicking of the first DNA strand, excision of the transposon proceeds through a series of intermediates. The transposase then mediates the insertion of the transposon at a new site by strand transfer. The activity of the wild- type tran
  14352..14497   +  promoter       HSV TK promoter: herpes simplex virus thymidine kinase promoter
  14554..15345   +  CDS            neo: KKA2_KLEPN - Also known as kan, nptII. Experimental evidence at protein level: Swiss-Prot protein existence level 1. Resistance to kanamycin, neomycin, paromomycin, ribostamycin, butirosin and gentamicin B. From Klebsiella pneumoniae.
  15369..7       +  CDS            ble (fragment) (across the origin): BLE_KLEPN - Experimental evidence at protein level: Swiss-Prot protein existence level 1. Binding protein with a strong affinity to the bleomycin family of antibiotics. Binds to CL990; an antimitotic-antibiotic compound. From Klebsiella pneumoniae.
>Addgene plasmid #16511 | pCMV-Neo-Bam APC 1-2644 | addgene full sequence | sequence record 456511 | Addgene NGS Result
CCCCGGGAGATGGGGGAGGCTAACTGAAACACGGAAGGAGACAATACCGGAAGGAACCCGCGCTATGACG
GCAATAAAAAGACAGAATAAAACGCACGGTGTTGGGTCGTTTGTTCATAAACGCGGGGTTCGGTCCCAGG
GCTGGCACTCTGTCGATACCCCACCGAGACCCCATTGGGGCCAATACGCCCGCGTTTCTTCCTTTTCCCC
ACCCCACCCCCCAAGTTCGGGTGAAGGCCCAGGGCTCGCAGCCAACGTCGGGGCGGCAAGCCCTGCCATA
GCCACGGGCCCCGTGGGTTAGGGACGGCGGATCGCGGCCCTCTAGAGAGCTTGGCCCATTGCATACGTTG
TATCCATATCATAATATGTACATTTATATTGGCTCATGTCCAACATTACCGCCATGTTGACATTGATTAT
TGACTAGTTATTAATAGTAATCAATTACGGGGTCATTAGTTCATAGCCCATATATGGAGTTCCGCGTTAC
ATAACTTACGGTAAATGGCCCGCCTGGCTGACCGCCCAACGACCCCCGCCCATTGACGTCAATAATGACG
TATGTTCCCATAGTAACGCCAATAGGGACTTTCCATTGACGTCAATGGGTGGAGTATTTACGGTAAACTG
CCCACTTGGCAGTACATCAAGTGTATCATATGCCAAGTACGCCCCCTATTGACGTCAATGACGGTAAATG
GCCCGCCTGGCATTATGCCCAGTACATGACCTTATGGGACTTTCCTACTTGGCAGTACATCTACGTATTA
GTCATCGCTATTACCATGGTGATGCGGTTTTGGCAGTACATCAATGGGCGTGGATAGCGGTTTGACTCAC
GGGGATTTCCAAGTCTCCACCCCATTGACGTCAATGGGAGTTTGTTTTGGCACCAAAATCAACGGGACTT
TCCAAAATGTCGTAACAACTCCGCCCCATTGACGCAAATGGGCGGTAGGCGTGTACGGTGGGAGGTCTAT
ATAAGCAGAGCTCGTTTAGTGAACCGTCAGATCGCCTGGAGACGCCATCCACGCTGTTTTGACCTCCATA
GAAGACACCGGGACCGATCCAGCCTCCGGTCGACCGATCCTGAGAACTTCAGGGTGAGTTTGGGGACCCT
TGATTGTTCTTTCTTTTTCGCTATTGTAAAATTCATGTTATATGGAGGGGGCAAAGTTTTCAGGGTGTTG
TTTAGAATGGGAAGATGTCCCTTGTATCACCATGGACCCTCATGATAATTTTGTTTCTTTCACTTTCTAC
TCTGTTGACAACCATTGTCTCCTCTTATTTTCTTTTCATTTTCTGTAACTTTTTCGTTAAACTTTAGCTT
GCATTTGTAACGAATTTTTAAATTCACTTTTGTTTATTTGTCAGATTGTAAGTACTTTCTCTAATCACTT
TTTTTTCAAGGCAATCAGGGTATATTATATTGTACTTCAGCACAGTTTTAGAGAACAATTGTTATAATTA
AATGATAAGGTAGAATATTTCTGCATATAAATTCTGGCTGGCGTGGAAATATTCTTATTGGTAGAAACAA
CTACACCCTGGTCATCATCCTGCCTTTCTCTTTATGGTTACAATGATATACACTGTTTGAGATGAGGATA
AAATACTCTGAGTCCAAACCGGGCCCCTCTGCTAACCATGTTCATGCCTTCTTCTCTTTCCTACAGCTCC
TGGGCAACGTGCTGGTTGTTGTGCTGTCTCATCATTTTGGCAAAGAATTCCTCGACGGATCCGATCGAAT
TCCCGGAAATGGGGTCCAAGGGTAGCCAAGGATGGCTGCAGCTTCATATGATCAGTTGTTAAAGCAAGTT
GAGGCACTGAAGATGGAGAACTCAAATCTTCGACAAGAGCTAGAAGATAATTCCAATCATCTTACAAAAC
TGGAAACTGAGGCATCTAATATGAAGGAAGTACTTAAACAACTACAAGGAAGTATTGAAGATGAAGCTAT
GGCTTCTTCTGGACAGATTGATTTATTAGAGCGTCTTAAAGAGCTTAACTTAGATAGCAGTAATTTCCCT
GGAGTAAAACTGCGGTCAAAAATGTCCCTCCGTTCTTATGGAAGCCGGGAAGGATCTGTATCAAGCCGTT
CTGGAGAGTGCAGTCCTGTTCCTATGGGTTCATTTCCAAGAAGAGGGTTTGTAAATGGAAGCAGAGAAAG
TACTGGATATTTAGAAGAACTTGAGAAAGAGAGGTCATTGCTTCTTGCTGATCTTGACAAAGAAGAAAAG
GAAAAAGACTGGTATTACGCTCAACTTCAGAATCTCACTAAAAGAATAGATAGTCTTCCTTTAACTGAAA
ATTTTTCCTTACAAACAGATATGACCAGAAGGCAATTGGAATATGAAGCAAGGCAAATCAGAGTTGCGAT
GGAAGAACAACTAGGTACCTGCCAGGATATGGAAAAACGAGCACAGCGAAGAATAGCCAGAATTCAGCAA
ATCGAAAAGGACATACTTCGTATACGACAGCTTTTACAGTCCCAAGCAACAGAAGCAGAGAGGTCATCTC
AGAACAAGCATGAAACCGGCTCACATGATGCTGAGCGGCAGAATGAAGGTCAAGGAGTGGGAGAAATCAA
CATGGCAACTTCTGGTAATGGTCAGGGTTCAACTACACGAATGGACCATGAAACAGCCAGTGTTTTGAGT
TCTAGTAGCACACACTCTGCACCTCGAAGGCTGACAAGTCATCTGGGAACCAAGGTGGAAATGGTGTATT
CATTGTTGTCAATGCTTGGTACTCATGATAAGGATGATATGTCGCGAACTTTGCTAGCTATGTCTAGCTC
CCAAGACAGCTGTATATCCATGCGACAGTCTGGATGTCTTCCTCTCCTCATCCAGCTTTTACATGGCAAT
GACAAAGACTCTGTATTGTTGGGAAATTCCCGGGGCAGTAAAGAGGCTCGGGCCAGGGCCAGTGCAGCAC
TCCACAACATCATTCACTCACAGCCTGATGACAAGAGAGGCAGGCGTGAAATCCGAGTCCTTCATCTTTT
GGAACAGATACGCGCTTACTGTGAAACCTGTTGGGAGTGGCAGGAAGCTCATGAACCAGGCATGGACCAG
GACAAAAATCCAATGCCAGCTCCTGTTGAACATCAGATCTGTCCTGCTGTGTGTGTTCTAATGAAACTTT
CATTTGATGAAGAGCATAGACATGCAATGAATGAACTAGGGGGACTACAGGCCATTGCAGAATTATTGCA
AGTGGACTGTGAAATGTATGGGCTTACTAATGACCACTACAGTATTACACTAAGACGATATGCTGGAATG
GCTTTGACAAACTTGACTTTTGGAGATGTAGCCAACAAGGCTACGCTATGCTCTATGAAAGGCTGCATGA
GAGCACTTGTGGCCCAACTAAAATCTGAAAGTGAAGACTTACAGCAGGTTATTGCGAGTGTTTTGAGGAA
TTTGTCTTGGCGAGCAGATGTAAATAGTAAAAAGACGTTGCGAGAAGTTGGAAGTGTGAAAGCATTGATG
GAATGTGCTTTAGAAGTTAAAAAGGAATCAACCCTCAAAAGCGTATTGAGTGCCTTATGGAATTTGTCAG
CACATTGCACTGAGAATAAAGCTGATATATGTGCTGTAGATGGTGCACTTGCATTTTTGGTTGGCACTCT
TACTTACCGGAGCCAGACAAACACTTTAGCCATTATTGAAAGTGGAGGTGGGATATTACGGAATGTGTCC
AGCTTGATAGCTACAAATGAGGACCACAGGCAAATCCTAAGAGAGAACAACTGTCTACAAACTTTATTAC
AACACTTAAAATCTCATAGTTTGACAATAGTCAGTAATGCATGTGGAACTTTGTGGAATCTCTCAGCAAG
AAATCCTAAAGACCAGGAAGCATTATGGGACATGGGGGCAGTTAGCATGCTCAAGAACCTCATTCATTCA
AAGCACAAAATGATTGCTATGGGAAGTGCTGCAGCTTTAAGGAATCTCATGGCAAATAGGCCTGCGAAGT
ACAAGGATGCCAATATTATGTCTCCTGGCTCAAGCTTGCCATCTCTTCATGTTAGGAAACAAAAAGCCCT
AGAAGCAGAATTAGATGCTCAGCACTTATCAGAAACTTTTGACAATATAGACAATTTAAGTCCCAAGGCA
TCTCATCGTAGTAAGCAGAGACACAAGCAAAGTCTCTATGGTGATTATGTTTTTGACACCAATCGACATG
ATGATAATAGGTCAGACAATTTTAATACTGGCAACATGACTGTCCTTTCACCATATTTGAATACTACAGT
GTTACCCAGCTCCTCTTCATCAAGAGGAAGCTTAGATAGTTCTCGTTCTGAAAAAGATAGAAGTTTGGAG
AGAGAACGCGGAATTGGTCTAGGCAACTACCATCCAGCAACAGAAAATCCAGGAACTTCTTCAAAGCGAG
GTTTGCAGATCTCCACCACTGCAGCCCAGATTGCCAAAGTCATGGAAGAAGTGTCAGCCATTCATACCTC
TCAGGAAGACAGAAGTTCTGGGTCTACCACTGAATTACATTGTGTGACAGATGAGAGAAATGCACTTAGA
AGAAGCTCTGCTGCCCATACACATTCAAACACTTACAATTTCACTAAGTCGGAAAATTCAAATAGGACAT
GTTCTATGCCTTATGCCAAATTAGAATACAAGAGATCTTCAAATGATAGTTTAAATAGTGTCAGTAGTAG
TGATGGTTATGGTAAAAGAGGTCAAATGAAACCCTCGATTGAATCCTATTCTGAAGATGATGAAAGTAAG
TTTTGCAGTTATGGTCAATACCCAGCCGACCTAGCCCATAAAATACATAGTGCAAATCATATGGATGATA
ATGATGGAGAACTAGATACACCAATAAATTATAGTCTTAAATATTCAGATGAGCAGTTGAACTCTGGAAG
GCAAAGTCCTTCACAGAATGAAAGATGGGCAAGACCCAAACACATAATAGAAGATGAAATAAAACAAAGT
GAGCAAAGACAATCAAGGAATCAAAGTACAACTTATCCTGTTTATACTGAGAGCACTGATGATAAACACC
TCAAGTTCCAACCACATTTTGGACAGCAGGAATGTGTTTCTCCATACAGGTCACGGGGAGCCAATGGTTC
AGAAACAAATCGAGTGGGTTCTAATCATGGAATTAATCAAAATGTAAGCCAGTCTTTGTGTCAAGAAGAT
GACTATGAAGATGATAAGCCTACCAATTATAGTGAACGTTACTCTGAAGAAGAACAGCATGAAGAAGAAG
AGAGACCAACAAATTATAGCATAAAATATAATGAAGAGAAACGTCATGTGGATCAGCCTATTGATTATAG
TTTAAAATATGCCACAGATATTCCTTCATCACAGAAACAGTCATTTTCATTCTCAAAGAGTTCATCTGGA
CAAAGCAGTAAAACCGAACATATGTCTTCAAGCAGTGAGAATACGTCCACACCTTCATCTAATGCCAAGA
GGCAGAATCAGCTCCATCCAAGTTCTGCACAGAGTAGAAGTGGTCAGCCTCAAAAGGCTGCCACTTGCAA
AGTTTCTTCTATTAACCAAGAAACAATACAGACTTATTGTGTAGAAGATACTCCAATATGTTTTTCAAGA
TGTAGTTCATTATCATCTTTGTCATCAGCTGAAGATGAAATAGGATGTAATCAGACGACACAGGAAGCAG
ATTCTGCTAATACCCTGCAAATAGCAGAAATAAAAGAAAAGATTGGAACTAGGTCAGCTGAAGATCCTGT
GAGCGAAGTTCCAGCAGTGTCACAGCACCCTAGAACCAAATCCAGCAGACTGCAGGGTTCTAGTTTATCT
TCAGAATCAGCCAGGCACAAAGCTGTTGAATTTTCTTCAGGAGCGAAATCTCCCTCCAAAAGTGGTGCTC
AGACACCCAAAAGTCCACCTGAACACTATGTTCAGGAGACCCCACTCATGTTTAGCAGATGTACTTCTGT
CAGTTCACTTGATAGTTTTGAGAGTCGTTCGATTGCCAGCTCCGTTCAGAGTGAACCATGCAGTGGAATG
GTAAGTGGCATTATAAGCCCCAGTGATCTTCCAGATAGCCCTGGACAAACCATGCCACCAAGCAGAAGTA
AAACACCTCCACCACCTCCTCAAACAGCTCAAACCAAGCGAGAAGTACCTAAAAATAAAGCACCTACTGC
TGAAAAGAGAGAGAGTGGACCTAAGCAAGCTGCAGTAAATGCTGCAGTTCAGAGGGTCCAGGTTCTTCCA
GATGCTGATACTTTATTACATTTTGCCACAGAAAGTACTCCAGATGGATTTTCTTGTTCATCCAGCCTGA
GTGCTCTGAGCCTCGATGAGCCATTTATACAGAAAGATGTGGAATTAAGAATAATGCCTCCAGTTCAGGA
AAATGACAATGGGAATGAAACAGAATCAGAGCAGCCTAAAGAATCAAATGAAAACCAAGAGAAAGAGGCA
GAAAAAACTATTGATTCTGAAAAGGACCTATTAGATGATTCAGATGATGATGATATTGAAATACTAGAAG
AATGTATTATTTCTGCCATGCCAACAAAGTCATCACGTAAAGCAAAAAAGCCAGCCCAGACTGCTTCAAA
ATTACCTCCACCTGTGGCAAGGAAACCAAGTCAGCTGCCTGTGTACAAACTTCTACCATCACAAAACAGG
TTGCAACCCCAAAAGCATGTTAGTTTTACACCGGGGGATGATATGCCACGGGTGTATTGTGTTGAAGGGA
CACCTATAAACTTTTCCACAGCTACATCTCTAAGTGATCTAACAATCGAATCCCCTCCAAATGAGTTAGC
TGCTGGAGAAGGAGTTAGAGGAGGAGCACAGTCAGGTGAATTTGAAAAACGAGATACCATTCCTACAGAA
GGCAGAAGTACAGATGAGGCTCAAGGAGGAAAAACCTCATCTGTAACCATACCTGAATTGGATGACAATA
AAGCAGAGGAAGGTGATATTCTTGCAGAATGCATTAATTCTGCTATGCCCAAAGGGAAAAGTCACAAGCC
TTTCCGTGTGAAAAAGATAATGGACCAGGTCCAGCAAGCATCTGCGTCGTCTTCTGCACCCAACAAAAAT
CAGTTAGATGGTAAGAAAAAGAAACCAACTTCACCAGTAAAACCTATACCACAAAATACTGAATATAGGA
CACGTGTAAGAAAAAATGCAGACTCAAAAAATAATTTAAATGCTGAGAGAGTTTTCTCAGACAACAAAGA
TTCAAAGAAACAGAATTTGAAAAATAATTCCAAGGACTTCAATGATAAGCTCCCAAATAATGAAGATAGA
GTCAGAGGAAGTTTTGCTTTTGATTCACCTCATCATTACACGCCTATTGAAGGAACTCCTTACTGTTTTT
CACGAAATGATTCTTTGAGTTCTCTAGATTTTGATGATGATGATGTTGACCTTTCCAGGGAAAAGGCTGA
ATTAAGAAAGGCAAAAGAAAATAAGGAATCAGAGGCTAAAGTTACCAGCCACACAGAACTAACCTCCAAC
CAACAATCAGCTAATAAGACACAAGCTATTGCAAAGCAGCCAATAAATCGAGGTCAGCCTAAACCCATAC
TTCAGAAACAATCCACTTTTCCCCAGTCATCCAAAGACATACCAGACAGAGGGGCAGCAACTGATGAAAA
GTTACAGAATTTTGCTATTGAAAATACTCCAGTTTGCTTTTCTCATAATTCCTCTCTGAGTTCTCTCAGT
GACATTGACCAAGAAAACAACAATAAAGAAAATGAACCTATCAAAGAGACTGAGCCCCCTGACTCACAGG
GAGAACCAAGTAAACCTCAAGCATCAGGCTATGCTCCTAAATCATTTCATGTTGAAGATACCCCAGTTTG
TTTCTCAAGAAACAGTTCTCTCAGTTCTCTTAGTATTGACTCTGAAGATGACCTGTTGCAGGAATGTATA
AGCTCCGCAATGCCAAAAAAGAAAAAGCCTTCAAGACTCAAGGGTGATAATGAAAAACATAGTCCCAGAA
ATATGGGTGGCATATTAGGTGAAGATCTGACACTTGATTTGAAAGATATACAGAGACCAGATTCAGAACA
TGGTCTATCCCCTGATTCAGAAAATTTTGATTGGAAAGCTATTCAGGAAGGTGCAAATTCCATAGTAAGT
AGTTTACATCAAGCTGCTGCTGCTGCATGTTTATCTAGACAAGCTTCGTCTGATTCAGATTCCATCCTTT
CCCTGAAATCAGGAATCTCTCTGGGATCACCATTTCATCTTACACCTGATCAAGAAGAAAAACCCTTTAC
AAGTAATAAAGGCCCACGAATTCTAAAACCAGGGGAGAAAAGTACATTGGAAACTAAAAAGATAGAATCT
GAAAGTAAAGGAATCAAAGGAGGAAAAAAAGTTTATAAAAGTTTGATTACTGGAAAAGTTCGATCTAATT
CAGAAATTTCAGGCCAAATGAAACAGCCCCTTCAAGCAAACATGCCTTCAATCTCTCGAGGCAGGACAAT
GATTCATATTCCAGGAGTTCGAAATAGCTCCTCAAGTACAAGTCCTGTTTCTAAAAAAGGCCCACCCCTT
AAGACTCCAGCCTCCAAAAGCCCTAGTGAAGGTCAAACAGCCACCACTTCTCCTAGAGGAGCCAAGCCAT
CTGTGAAATCAGAATTAAGCCCTGTTGCCAGGCAGACATCCCAAATAGGTGGGTCAAGTAAAGCACCTTC
TAGATCAGGATCTAGAGATTCGACCCCTTCAAGACCTGCCCAGCAACCATTAAGTAGACCTATACAGTCT
CCTGGCCGAAACTCAATTTCCCCTGGTAGAAATGGAATAAGTCCTCCTAACAAATTATCTCAACTTCCAA
GGACATCATCCCCTAGTACTGCTTCAACTAAGTCCTCAGGTTCTGGAAAAATGTCATATACATCTCCAGG
TAGACAGATGAGCCAACAGAACCTTACCAAACAAACAGGTTTATCCAAGAATGCCAGTAGTATTCCAAGA
AGTGAGTCTGCCTCCAAAGGACTAAATCAGATGAATAATGGTAATGGAGCCAATAAAAAGGTAGAACTTT
CTAGAATGTCTTCAACTAAATCAAGTGGAAGTGAATCTGATAGATCAGAAAGACCTGTATTAGTACGCCA
GTCAACTTTCATCAAAGAAGCTCCAAGCCCAACCTTAAGAAGAAAATTGGAGGAATCTGCTTCATTTGAA
TCTCTTTCTCCATCATCTAGACCAGCTTCTCCCACTAGGTCCCAGGCACAAACTCCAGTTTTAAGTCCTT
CCCTTCCTGATATGTCTCTATCCACACATTCGTCTGTTCAGGCTGGTGGATGGCGAAAACTCCCACCTAA
TCTCAGTCCCACTATAGAGTATAATGATGGAAGACCAGCAAAGCGCCATGATATTGCACGGTCTCATTCT
GAAAGTCCTTCTAGACTTCCAATCAATAGGTCAGGAACCTGGAAACGTGAGCACAGCAAACATTCATCAT
CCCTTCCTCGAGTAAGCACTTGGAGAAGAACTGGAAGTTCATCTTCAATTCTTTCTGCTTCATCAGAATC
CAGTGAAAAAGCAAAAAGTGAGGATGAAAAACATGTGAACTCTATTTCAGGAACCAAACAAAGTAAAGAA
AACCAAGTATCCGCAAAAGGAACATGGAGAAAAATAAAAGAAAATGAATTTTCTCCCACAAATAGTACTT
CTCAGACCGTTTCCTCAGGTGCTACAAATGGTGCTGAATCAAAGACTCTAATCAAATGGCACCTGCTGTT
TCTAAAACAGAGGATGTTTGGGTGAGAATTGAGGACTGTCCCATTAACAATCCTAGATCTGGAAGATCTC
CCACAGGTAATACTCCCCCGGTGATTGACAGTGTTTCAGAAAAGGCAAATCCAAACATTAAAGATTCAAA
AGATAATCAGGCAAAACAAAATGTGGGTAATGGCAGTGTTCCCATGCGTACCGTGGGTTTGGAAAATCGC
CTGAACTCCTTTATTCAGGTGGATGCCCCTGACCAAAAAGGAACTGAGATAAAACCAGGACAAAATAATC
CTGTCCCTGTATCAGAGACTAATGAAAGTTCTATAGTGGAACGTACCCCATTCAGTTCTAGCAGCTCAAG
CAAACACAGTTCACCTAGTGGGACTGTTGCTGCCAGAGTGACTCCTTTTAATTACAACCCAAGCCCTAGG
AAAAGCAGCGCAGATAGCACTTCAGCTCGGCCATCTCAGATCCCAACTCCAGTGAATAACAACACAAAGA
AGCGAGATTCCAAAACTGACAGCACAGAATCCAGTGGAACCCAAAGTCCTAAGCGCCATTCTGGGTCTTA
CCTTGTGACATCTGTTTAAAAGAGAGGAAGAATGAAACTAAGAAAATTCTATGTTAATTACAACTGCTAT
ATAGACATTTTGTTTCAAATGAAACTTTAAAAGACTGAAAAATTTTGTAAATAGGTTTGATTCTTGTTAG
AGGGTTTTTGTTCTCGAAGCCATATTTGATAGTATACTTTGTCTTCACTGGTCTTATTTTGGGAGGCACT
CTTGATGGTTAGGAAAAAAATAGTAAAGCCAAGTATGTTTGTACAGTATGTTTTACATGTATTTAAAGTA
GCATCCCATCCCAACTTCCTTTAATTATTGCTTGTCTTAAAATAATGAACACTACAGATAGAAAATATGA
TATATTGCTGTTATCAATCATTTCTAGATTATAAACTGACTAAACTTACATCAGGGAAAAATTGGTATTT
ATGCAAAAAAAAATGTTTTTGTGGAATTCCTGCAGCCCGGGGGATCCGTCGAGGAATTCACTCCTCAGGT
GCAGGCTGCCTATCAGAAGGTGGTGGCTGGTGTGGCCAATGCCCTGGCTCACAAATACCACTGAGATCTT
TTTCCCTCTGCCAAAAATTATGGGGACATCATGAAGCCCCTTGAGCATCTGACTTCTGGCTAATAAAGGA
AATTTATTTTCATTGCAATAGTGTGTTGGAATTTTTTGTGTCTCTCACTCGGAAGGACATATGGGAGGGC
AAATCATTTAAAACATCAGAATGAGTATTTGGTTTAGAGTTTGGCAACATATGCCCATATGCTGGCTGCC
ATGAACAAAGGTTGGCTATAAAGAGGTCATCAGTATATGAAACAGCCCCCTGCTGTCCATTCCTTATTCC
ATAGAAAAGCCTTGACTTGAGGTTAGATTTTTTTTATATTTTGTTTTGTGTTATTTTTTTCTTTAACATC
CCTAAAATTTTCCTTACATGTTTTACTAGCCAGATTTTTCCTCCTCTCCTGACTACTCCCAGTCATAGCT
GTCCCTCTTCTCTTATGGAGATCCCTCGACGGATCGGCCGCAATTCGTAATCATGTCATAGCTGTTTCCT
GTGTGAAATTGTTATCCGCTCACAATTCCACACAACATACGAGCCGGAAGCATAAAGTGTAAAGCCTGGG
GTGCCTAATGAGTGAGCTAACTCACATTAATTGCGTTGCGCTCACTGCCCGCTTTCCAGTCGGGAAACCT
GTCGTGCCAGCTGCATTAATGAATCGGCCAACGCGCGGGGAGAGGCGGTTTGCGTATTGGGCGCTCTTCC
GCTTCCTCGCTCACTGACTCGCTGCGCTCGGTCGTTCGGCTGCGGCGAGCGGTATCAGCTCACTCAAAGG
CGGTAATACGGTTATCCACAGAATCAGGGGATAACGCAGGAAAGAACATGTGAGCAAAAGGCCAGCAAAA
GGCCAGGAACCGTAAAAAGGCCGCGTTGCTGGCGTTTTTCCATAGGCTCCGCCCCCCTGACGAGCATCAC
AAAAATCGACGCTCAAGTCAGAGGTGGCGAAACCCGACAGGACTATAAAGATACCAGGCGTTTCCCCCTG
GAAGCTCCCTCGTGCGCTCTCCTGTTCCGACCCTGCCGCTTACCGGATACCTGTCCGCCTTTCTCCCTTC
GGGAAGCGTGGCGCTTTCTCATAGCTCACGCTGTAGGTATCTCAGTTCGGTGTAGGTCGTTCGCTCCAAG
CTGGGCTGTGTGCACGAACCCCCCGTTCAGCCCGACCGCTGCGCCTTATCCGGTAACTATCGTCTTGAGT
CCAACCCGGTAAGACACGACTTATCGCCACTGGCAGCAGCCACTGGTAACAGGATTAGCAGAGCGAGGTA
TGTAGGCGGTGCTACAGAGTTCTTGAAGTGGTGGCCTAACTACGGCTACACTAGAAGAACAGTATTTGGT
ATCTGCGCTCTGCTGAAGCCAGTTACCTTCGGAAAAAGAGTTGGTAGCTCTTGATCCGGCAAACAAACCA
CCGCTGGTAGCGGTGGTTTTTTTGTTTGCAAGCAGCAGATTACGCGCAGAAAAAAAGGATCTCAAGAAGA
TCCTTTGATCTTTTCTACGGGGTCTGACGCTCAGTGGAACGAAAACTCACGTTAAGGGATTTTGGTCATG
AGATTATCAAAAAGGATCTTCACCTAGATCCTTTTAAATTAAAAATGAAGTTTTAAATCAATCTAAAGTA
TATATGAGTAAACTTGGTCTGACAGTTACCAATGCTTAATCAGTGAGGCACCTATCTCAGCGATCTGTCT
ATTTCGTTCATCCATAGTTGCCTGACTCCCCGTCGTGTAGATAACTACGATACGGGAGGGCTTACCATCT
GGCCCCAGTGCTGCAATGATACCGCGAGACCCACGCTCACCGGCTCCAGATTTATCAGCAATAAACCAGC
CAGCCGGAAGGGCCGAGCGCAGAAGTGGTCCTGCAACTTTATCCGCCTCCATCCAGTCTATTAATTGTTG
CCGGGAAGCTAGAGTAAGTAGTTCGCCAGTTAATAGTTTGCGCAACGTTGTTGCCATTGCTACAGGCATC
GTGGTGTCACGCTCGTCGTTTGGTATGGCTTCATTCAGCTCCGGTTCCCAACGATCAAGGCGAGTTACAT
GATCCCCCATGTTGTGCAAAAAAGCGGTTAGCTCCTTCGGTCCTCCGATCGTTGTCAGAAGTAAGTTGGC
CGCAGTGTTATCACTCATGGTTATGGCAGCACTGCATAATTCTCTTACTGTCATGCCATCCGTAAGATGC
TTTTCTGTGACTGGTGAGTACTCAACCAAGTCATTCTGAGAATAGTGTATGCGGCGACCGAGTTGCTCTT
GCCCGGCGTCAATACGGGATAATACCGCGCCACATAGCAGAACTTTAAAAGTGCTCATCATTGGAAAACG
TTCTTCGGGGCGAAAACTCTCAAGGATCTTACCGCTGTTGAGATCCAGTTCGATGTAACCCACTCGTGCA
CCCAACTGATCTTCAGCATCTTTTACTTTCACCAGCGTTTCTGGGTGAGCAAAAACAGGAAGGCAAAATG
CCGCAAAAAAGGGAATAAGGGCGACACGGAAATGTTGAATACTCATACTCTTCCTTTTTCAATATTATTG
AAGCATTTATCAGGGTTATTGTCTCATGAGCGGATACATATTTGAATGTATTTAGAAAAATAAACAAATA
GGGGTTCCGCGCACATTTCCCCGAAAAGTGCCACCTGACGTCTAAGAAACCATTATTATCATGACATTAA
CCTATAAAAATAGGCGTATCACGAGGCCCTTTCGTCTCGCGCGTTTCGGTGATGACGGTGAAAACCTCTG
ACACATGCAGCTCCCGGAGACGGTCACAGCTTGTCTGTAAGCGGATGCCGGGAGCAGACAAGCCCGTCAG
GGCGCGTCAGCGGGTGTTGGCGGGTGTCGGGGCTGGCTTAACTATGCGGCATCAGAGCAGATTGTACTGA
GAGTGCACCATATGCGGTGTGAAATACCGCACAGATGCGTAAGGAGAAAATACCGCATCAGGCGCCATTC
GCCATTCAGGCTGCGCAACTGTTGGGAAGGGCGATCGGTGCGGGCCTCTTCGCTATTACGCCAGCTGGCG
AAAGGGGGATGTGCTGCAAGGCGATTAAGTTGGGTAACGCCAGGGTTTTCCCAGTCACGACGTTGTAAAA
CGACGGCCAGTGCCAAGCTTCACGCTGCCGCAAGCACTCAGGGCGCAAGGGCTGCTAAAGGAAGCGGAAC
ACGTAGAAAGCCAGTCCGCAGAAACGGTGCTGACCCCGGATGAATGTCAGCTACTGGGCTATCTGGACAA
GGGAAAACGCAAGCGCAAAGAGAAAGCAGGTAGCTTGCAGTGGGCTTACATGGCGATAGCTAGACTGGGC
GGTTTTATGGACAGCAAGCGAACCGGAATTGCCAGCTGGGGCGCCCTCTGGTAAGGTTGGGAAGCCCTGC
AAAGTAAACTGGATGGCTTTCTTGCCGCCAAGGATCTGATGGCGCAGGGGATCAAGATCCTGCTTCATCC
CCGTGGCCCGTTGCTCGCGTTTGCTGGCGGTGTCCCCGGAAGAAATATATTTGCATGTCTTTAGTTCTAT
GATGACACAAACCCCGCCCAGCGTCTTGTCATTGGCGAATTCGAACACGCAGATGCAGTCGGGGCGGCGC
GGTCCCAGGTCCACTTCGCATATTAAGGTGACGCGTGTGGCCTCGAACACCGAGCGACCCTGCAGCGACC
CGCTTAACAGCGTCAACAGCGTGCCGCAGATCTGATCAAGAGACAGGATGAGGATCGTTTCGCATGATTG
AACAAGATGGATTGCACGCAGGTTCTCCGGCCGCTTGGGTGGAGAGGCTATTCGGCTATGACTGGGCACA
ACAGACAATCGGCTGCTCTGATGCCGCCGTGTTCCGGCTGTCAGCGCAGGGGCGCCCGGTTCTTTTTGTC
AAGACCGACCTGTCCGGTGCCCTGAATGAACTGCAGGACGAGGCAGCGCGGCTATCGTGGCTGGCCACGA
CGGGCGTTCCTTGCGCAGCTGTGCTCGACGTTGTCACTGAAGCGGGAAGGGACTGGCTGCTATTGGGCGA
AGTGCCGGGGCAGGATCTCCTGTCATCTCACCTTGCTCCTGCCGAGAAAGTATCCATCATGGCTGATGCA
ATGCGGCGGCTGCATACGCTTGATCCGGCTACCTGCCCATTCGACCACCAAGCGAAACATCGCATCGAGC
GAGCACGTACTCGGATGGAAGCCGGTCTTGTCGATCAGGATGATCTGGACGAAGAGCATCAGGGGCTCGC
GCCAGCCGAACTGTTCGCCAGGCTCAAGGCGCGCATGCCCGACGGCGAGGATCTCGTCGTGACCCATGGC
GATGCCTGCTTGCCGAATATCATGGTGGAAAATGGCCGCTTTTCTGGATTCATCGACTGTGGCCGGCTGG
GTGTGGCGGACCGCTATCAGGACATAGCGTTGGCTACCCGTGATATTGCTGAAGAGCTTGGCGGCGAATG
GGCTGACCGCTTCCTCGTGCTTTACGGTATCGCCGCTCCCGATTCGCAGCGCATCGCCTTCTATCGCCTT
CTTGACGAGTTCTTCTGAGCGGGACTCTGGGGTTCGAAATGACCGACCAAGCGACGCCCAACCTGCCATC
ACGAGATTTCGATTCCACCGCCGCCTTCTATGAAAGGTTGGGCTTCGGAATCGTTTTCCGGGACGCCGGC
TGGATGATCCTCCAGCGCGGGGATCTCATGCTGGAGTTCTTCGCCCA
