>Addgene plasmid #16511 | pCMV-Neo-Bam APC 1-2644 Sequencing Result | analyzer sequence | sequence record 23107
GGNTGTGGCAGGGCATTGGCCACACCAGCCACCACCTTCTGATAGGCAGCCTGCACCTGAGGAGTGAATT
CCTCGACGGATCCCCCGGGCTGCAGGAATTCCACAAAAACATTTTTTTTTGCATAAATACCAATTTTTCC
CTGATGTAAGTTTAGTCAGTTTATAATCTAGAAATGATTGATAACAGCAATATATCATATTTTCTATCTG
TAGTGTTCATTATTTTAAGACAAGCAATAATTAAAGGAAGTTGGGATGGGATGCTACTTTAAATACATGT
AAAACATACTGTACAAACATACTTGGCTTTACTATTTTTTTCCTAACCATCAAGAGTGCCTCCCAAAATA
AGACCAGTGAAGACAAAGTATACTATCAAATATGGCTTCGAGAACAAAAACCCTCTAACAAGAATCAAAC
CTATTTACAAAATTTTTCAGTCTTTTAAAGTTTCATTTGAAACAAAATGTCTATATAGCAGTTGTAATTA
ACATAGAATTTTCTTAGTTTCATTCTTCCTCTCTTTTAAACAGATGTCACAAGGTAAGACCCAGAATGGC
GCTTAGGACTTTGGGNTCCACTGGGATTCTGTGCTGTCAGTTTTGGAATCTCGCTTCTTTGTGTTGTTAT
TCACTGGAGTTGGGATCTGAGATGGCCGAGCTGAAGTGCTTTG
